Addgene plasmid #86482: pYES2-HTH-HHT2
Purpose: yeast expression of HHT2 with His10-TEV-HA tag
Depositing lab: Akash Gunjan. Depositing organization: Florida State University, Tallahassee. Publication: Histone levels are regulated by phosphorylation and ubiquitylation-dependent proteolysis. Singh RK, Kabbaj MH, Paik J, Gunjan A. Nat Cell Biol. 2009 Aug;11(8):925-33. doi: 10.1038/ncb1903. Epub 2009 Jul 5. PubMed 19578373.
Backbone
  Vector backbone: pYES2-HTH
  Backbone manufacturer: Akash Gunjan, Addgene Plasmid 86470
  Vector type: Yeast Expression
  Selectable markers: URA3
Growth in bacteria
  Bacterial resistance: Ampicillin, 100 μg/mL
  Growth temperature: 37°C
  Growth strain: DH5alpha
  Copy number: Unknown
Gene/Insert
  Gene/Insert name: HHT2 (alt name: Histone H3)
  Species: S. cerevisiae (budding yeast)
  Entrez Gene: HHT2 (a.k.a. YNL031C)
  Promoter: GAL1
  Tag / fusion protein: HIS10-TEV-HA (HTH) (N terminal on backbone)
  Cloning method: Restriction Enzyme; 5′ cloning site EcoRI (not destroyed); 3′ cloning site XbaI (not destroyed)
  Sequencing primers: 5′ GAL1; 3′ CYC1
Terms and licenses: Academic/Nonprofit Terms; Industry Terms
How to cite: pYES2-HTH-HHT2 was a gift from Akash Gunjan (Addgene plasmid # 86482 ; http://n2t.net/addgene:86482 ; RRID:Addgene_86482)
