[The description below was written by a language model from this plasmid's Addgene catalogue record and pLannotate feature annotations shown in this document.]
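Description:
pYES2-HTH-HHT2 is a yeast episomal expression plasmid of about 6.4 kb, built on the pYES2-HTH backbone, that drives galactose-inducible production of epitope-tagged histone H3 in Saccharomyces cerevisiae. It is a shuttle vector. In E. coli it replicates from a high-copy ColE1/pUC-type origin and is selected with ampicillin through the β-lactamase gene. In yeast it is maintained by the 2μ origin, with an adjacent fragment of 2μ plasmid sequence annotated as RAF1, and selected by uracil prototrophy through URA3 and its own promoter, a marker that can also be counterselected with 5-FOA. An f1 origin is also present, which allows single-stranded DNA production.

The expression cassette begins with the Gal4-regulated GAL1 promoter, followed by a T7 promoter carried over from the parental vector. Next comes the backbone-encoded N-terminal HTH tag, which consists of ten histidines, a TEV protease cleavage site and an HA epitope. The automated annotation detects only the HA portion, labelling it as a fragment of 3xHA. The HHT2 open reading frame, one of the S. cerevisiae histone H3 genes, was inserted between retained EcoRI and XbaI sites and is followed by the CYC1 terminator. The feature table labels this coding sequence by its match to Kluyveromyces lactis H3 (HHT1), which probably reflects the strong conservation of H3 rather than a different insert. Small lacI and tet promoter fragments appear to be backbone remnants.

The tag supports nickel-affinity purification, removal of the histidine tract by TEV cleavage, and HA-based detection or immunoprecipitation. The associated publication concerns regulation of histone levels by phosphorylation and ubiquitylation-dependent proteolysis, which is consistent with using the plasmid for controlled overexpression and recovery of H3.
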