Features (pLannotate 1.2.2; 15 found; start..end, strand, type, name):
      1..442     +  promoter       GAL1 promoter: S. cerevisiae GAL1; inducible promoter, regulated by Gal4
    474..492     +  promoter       T7 promoter: promoter for bacteriophage T7 RNA polymerase
    599..624     +  CDS            3xHA (fragment): three tandem HA epitope tags
    686..1093    +  CDS            HHT1: H3_KLULA - Experimental evidence at protein level: Swiss-Prot protein existence level 1. Core component of nucleosome. Nucleosomes wrap and compact DNA into chromatin, limiting DNA accessibility to the cellular machineries which require DNA as a template. Histones thereby play a central role in transcription regulation, DNA repair, DNA replication and chromosomal stability. DNA accessibility is regulated via a complex set of post-translational modifications of histones, also called histone code, and nucleosome remodeling. From Kluyveromyces lactis (strain ATCC 8585 / CBS 2359 / DSM 70799 / NBR
   1111..1358    +  terminator     CYC1 terminator: S. cerevisiae CYC1; transcription terminator for CYC1
   1370..1423    -  CDS            lacI (fragment): lac repressor; lacI; The lac repressor binds to the lac operator to inhibit transcription in E. coli. This inhibition can be relieved by adding lactose or isopropyl-β-D-thiogalactopyranoside (IPTG).
   1606..2194    -  rep_origin     ori: high-copy-number ColE1/pMB1/pBR322/pUC origin of replication
   2365..3225    -  CDS            AmpR: β-lactamase; bla; confers resistance to ampicillin, carbenicillin, and related antibiotics
   3226..3242    -  promoter       AmpR promoter (fragment): bla
   3321..4124    -  CDS            URA3: orotidine-5'-phosphate decarboxylase, required for uracil biosynthesis; S. cerevisiae URA3; yeast auxotrophic marker, counterselectable with 5-fluoroorotic acid (5-FOA)
   4125..4340    -  promoter       URA3 promoter: S. cerevisiae URA3
   4346..4369    -  promoter       tet promoter (fragment): E. coli promoter for tetracycline efflux protein gene
   4407..4787    +  CDS            RAF1 (fragment): RAF_YEAST - Experimental evidence at transcript level: Swiss-Prot protein existence level 2. Antagonizes transcriptional repression of recombinase FLP by REP1-REP2. May play a role in plasmid partitioning. From Saccharomyces cerevisiae (strain ATCC 204508 / S288c) (Baker's yeast).
   4941..5818    -  rep_origin     2μ ori: yeast 2μ plasmid origin of replication
   5914..6342    -  rep_origin     f1 ori (sequence partly withheld): f1 bacteriophage origin of replication; arrow indicates direction of (+) strand synthesis
>Addgene plasmid #86482 | pYES2-HTH-HHT2 | addgene full sequence | sequence record 170869 | Addgene NGS Result
CGGATTAGAAGCCGCCGAGCGGGTGACAGCCCTCCGAAGGAAGACTCTCCTCCGTGCGTCCTCGTCTTCA
CCGGTCGCGTTCCTGAAACGCAGATGTGCCTCGCGCCGCACTGCTCCGAACAATAAAGATTCTACAATAC
TAGCTTTTATGGTTATGAAGAGGAAAAATTGGCAGTAACCTGGCCCCACAAACCTTCAAATGAACGAATC
AAATTAACAACCATAGGATGATAATGCGATTAGTTTTTTAGCCTTATTTCTGGGGTAATTAATCAGCGAA
GCGATGATTTTTGATCTATTAACAGATATATAAATGCAAAAACTGCATAACCACTTTAACTAATACTTTC
AACATTTTCGGTTTGTATTACTTCTTATTCAAATGTAATAAAAGTATCAACAAAAAATTGTTAATATACC
TCTATACTTTAACGTCAAGGAGAAAAAACCCCGGATCGGACTACTAGCAGCTGTAATACGACTCACTATA
GGGAATATTAAGCTTGCTAGAATGCATCACCATCATCACCATCATCACCACCATGTGGATTACGATATCC
CAACTACCGAAAACTTGTACTTCCAAGGTGGCGGCCGCTACCCATACGATGTTCCAGATTACGCCCATGG
TACCGAGCTCGGATCCACTAGTAACGGCCGCCAGTGTGCTGGAATTCTGGATCCAATGGCCAGAACTAAA
CAAACAGCTAGAAAATCCACTGGTGGTAAAGCCCCAAGAAAACAATTAGCCTCCAAGGCTGCCAGAAAAT
CCGCCCCATCTACCGGTGGTGTTAAGAAGCCTCACAGATATAAGCCAGGTACTGTTGCCTTGAGAGAAAT
TAGAAGATTCCAAAAATCTACTGAACTGTTGATCAGAAAGTTACCTTTCCAAAGATTGGTCAGAGAAATC
GCTCAAGATTTCAAGACCGACTTGAGATTTCAATCTTCTGCTATCGGTGCTTTGCAAGAATCCGTCGAAG
CATACTTAGTCTCTTTGTTTGAAGACACTAATCTGGCTGCTATTCACGCTAAGCGTGTTACTATCCAAAA
GAAGGATATCAAATTGGCCAGAAGACTAAGAGGTGAAAGATCATGATCTAGAGGGCCGCATCATGTAATT
AGTTATGTCACGCTTACATTCACGCCCTCCCCCCACATCCGCTCTAACCGAAAAGGAAGGAGTTAGACAA
CCTGAAGTCTAGGTCCCTATTTATTTTTTTATAGTTATGTTAGTATTAAGAACGTTATTTATATTTCAAA
TTTTTCTTTTTTTTCTGTACAGACGCGTGTACGCATGTAACATTATACTGAAAACCTTGCTTGAGAAGGT
TTTGGGACGCTCGAAGGCTTTAATTTGCAAGCTGCGGCCCTGCATTAATGAATCGGCCAACGCGCGGGGA
GAGGCGGTTTGCGTATTGGGCGCTCTTCCGCTTCCTCGCTCACTGACTCGCTGCGCTCGGTCGTTCGGCT
GCGGCGAGCGGTATCAGCTCACTCAAAGGCGGTAATACGGTTATCCACAGAATCAGGGGATAACGCAGGA
AAGAACATGTGAGCAAAAGGCCAGCAAAAGGCCAGGAACCGTAAAAAGGCCGCGTTGCTGGCGTTTTTCC
ATAGGCTCCGCCCCCCTGACGAGCATCACAAAAATCGACGCTCAAGTCAGAGGTGGCGAAACCCGACAGG
ACTATAAAGATACCAGGCGTTTCCCCCTGGAAGCTCCCTCGTGCGCTCTCCTGTTCCGACCCTGCCGCTT
ACCGGATACCTGTCCGCCTTTCTCCCTTCGGGAAGCGTGGCGCTTTCTCATAGCTCACGCTGTAGGTATC
TCAGTTCGGTGTAGGTCGTTCGCTCCAAGCTGGGCTGTGTGCACGAACCCCCCGTTCAGCCCGACCGCTG
CGCCTTATCCGGTAACTATCGTCTTGAGTCCAACCCGGTAAGACACGACTTATCGCCACTGGCAGCAGCC
ACTGGTAACAGGATTAGCAGAGCGAGGTATGTAGGCGGTGCTACAGAGTTCTTGAAGTGGTGGCCTAACT
ACGGCTACACTAGAAGAACAGTATTTGGTATCTGCGCTCTGCTGAAGCCAGTTACCTTCGGAAAAAGAGT
TGGTAGCTCTTGATCCGGCAAACAAACCACCGCTGGTAGCGGTGGTTTTTTTGTTTGCAAGCAGCAGATT
ACGCGCAGAAAAAAAGGATCTCAAGAAGATCCTTTGATCTTTTCTACGGGGTCTGACGCTCAGTGGAACG
AAAACTCACGTTAAGGGATTTTGGTCATGAGATTATCAAAAAGGATCTTCACCTAGATCCTTTTAAATTA
AAAATGAAGTTTTAAATCAATCTAAAGTATATATGAGTAAACTTGGTCTGACAGTTACCAATGCTTAATC
AGTGAGGCACCTATCTCAGCGATCTGTCTATTTCGTTCATCCATAGTTGCCTGACTCCCCGTCGTGTAGA
TAACTACGATACGGGAGGGCTTACCATCTGGCCCCAGTGCTGCAATGATACCGCGAGACCCACGCTCACC
GGCTCCAGATTTATCAGCAATAAACCAGCCAGCCGGAAGGGCCGAGCGCAGAAGTGGTCCTGCAACTTTA
TCCGCCTCCATCCAGTCTATTAATTGTTGCCGGGAAGCTAGAGTAAGTAGTTCGCCAGTTAATAGTTTGC
GCAACGTTGTTGCCATTGCTACAGGCATCGTGGTGTCACGCTCGTCGTTTGGTATGGCTTCATTCAGCTC
CGGTTCCCAACGATCAAGGCGAGTTACATGATCCCCCATGTTGTGCAAAAAAGCGGTTAGCTCCTTCGGT
CCTCCGATCGTTGTCAGAAGTAAGTTGGCCGCAGTGTTATCACTCATGGTTATGGCAGCACTGCATAATT
CTCTTACTGTCATGCCATCCGTAAGATGCTTTTCTGTGACTGGTGAGTACTCAACCAAGTCATTCTGAGA
ATAGTGTATGCGGCGACCGAGTTGCTCTTGCCCGGCGTCAATACGGGATAATACCGCGCCACATAGCAGA
ACTTTAAAAGTGCTCATCATTGGAAAACGTTCTTCGGGGCGAAAACTCTCAAGGATCTTACCGCTGTTGA
GATCCAGTTCGATGTAACCCACTCGTGCACCCAACTGATCTTCAGCATCTTTTACTTTCACCAGCGTTTC
TGGGTGAGCAAAAACAGGAAGGCAAAATGCCGCAAAAAAGGGAATAAGGGCGACACGGAAATGTTGAATA
CTCATACTCTTCCTTTTTCAATGGGTAATAACTGATATAATTAAATTGAAGCTCTAATTTGTGAGTTTAG
TATACATGCATTTACTTATAATACAGTTTTTTAGTTTTGCTGGCCGCATCTTCTCAAATATGCTTCCCAG
CCTGCTTTTCTGTAACGTTCACCCTCTACCTTAGCATCCCTTCCCTTTGCAAATAGTCCTCTTCCAACAA
TAATAATGTCAGATCCTGTAGAGACCACATCATCCACGGTTCTATACTGTTGACCCAATGCGTCTCCCTT
GTCATCTAAACCCACACCGGGTGTCATAATCAACCAATCGTAACCTTCATCTCTTCCACCCATGTCTCTT
TGAGCAATAAAGCCGATAACAAAATCTTTGTCGCTCTTCGCAATGTCAACAGTACCCTTAGTATATTCTC
CAGTAGATAGGGAGCCCTTGCATGACAATTCTGCTAACATCAAAAGGCCTCTAGGTTCCTTTGTTACTTC
TTCTGCCGCCTGCTTCAAACCGCTAACAATACCTGGGCCCACCACACCGTGTGCATTCGTAATGTCTGCC
CATTCTGCTATTCTGTATACACCCGCAGAGTACTGCAATTTGACTGTATTACCAATGTCAGCAAATTTTC
TGTCTTCGAAGAGTAAAAAATTGTACTTGGCGGATAATGCCTTTAGCGGCTTAACTGTGCCCTCCATGGA
AAAATCAGTCAAGATATCCACATGTGTTTTTAGTAAACAAATTTTGGGACCTAATGCTTCAACTAACTCC
AGTAATTCCTTGGTGGTACGAACATCCAATGAAGCACACAAGTTTGTTTGCTTTTCGTGCATGATATTAA
ATAGCTTGGCAGCAACAGGACTAGGATGAGTAGCAGCACGTTCCTTATATGTAGCTTTCGACATGATTTA
TCTTCGTTTCCTGCAGGTTTTTGTTCTGTGCAGTTGGGTTAAGAATACTGGGCAATTTCATGTTTCTTCA
ACACTACATATGCGTATATATACCAATCTAAGTCTGTGCTCCTTCCTTCGTTCTTCCTTCTGTTCGGAGA
TTACCGAATCAAAAAAATTTCAAGGAAACCGAAATCAAAAAAAAGAATAAAAAAAAAATGATGAATTGAA
AAGCTAGCTTATCGATGATAAGCTGTCAAACATGAGAATTAATTCCACGGACTATAGACTATACCTAGTA
TACTCCGTCTACTGTACGATACACTTCCGCTCAGGTCCTTGTCCTTTAACGAGGCCTTACCACTCTTTTG
TTACTCTATTGATCCAGCTCAGCAAAGGCAGTGTGATCTAAGATTCTATCTTCGCGATGTAGTAAAACTA
GCTAGACCGAGAAAGAGACTAGAAATGCAAAAGGCACTTCTACAATGGCTGCCATCATTATTATCCGATG
TGACGCTGCAGCTTCTCAATGATATTCGAATACGCTTTGAGGAGATACAGCCTAATATCCGACAAACTGT
TTTACAGATTTACGATCGTACTTGTTACCCATCATTGAATTTTGAACATCCGAACCTGGGAGTTTTCCCT
GAAACAGATAGTATATTTGAACCTGTATAATAATATATAGTCTAGCGCTTTACGGAAGACAATGTATGTA
TTTCGGTTCCTGGAGAAACTATTGCATCTATTGCATAGGTAATCTTGCACGTCGCATCCCCGGTTCATTT
TCTGCGTTTCCATCTTGCACTTCAATAGCATATCTTTGTTAACGAAGCATCTGTGCTTCATTTTGTAGAA
CAAAAATGCAACGCGAGAGCGCTAATTTTTCAAACAAAGAATCTGAGCTGCATTTTTACAGAACAGAAAT
GCAACGCGAAAGCGCTATTTTACCAACGAAGAATCTGTGCTTCATTTTTGTAAAACAAAAATGCAACGCG
AGAGCGCTAATTTTTCAAACAAAGAATCTGAGCTGCATTTTTACAGAACAGAAATGCAACGCGAGAGCGC
TATTTTACCAACAAAGAATCTATACTTCTTTTTTGTTCTACAAAAATGCATCCCGAGAGCGCTATTTTTC
TAACAAAGCATCTTAGATTACTTTTTTTCTCCTTTGTGCGCTCTATAATGCAGTCTCTTGATAACTTTTT
GCACTGTAGGTCCGTTAAGGTTAGAAGAAGGCTACTTTGGTGTCTATTTTCTCTTCCATAAAAAAAGCCT
GACTCCACTTCCCGCGTTTACTGATTACTAGCGAAGCTGCGGGTGCATTTTTTCAAGATAAAGGCATCCC
CGATTATATTCTATACCGATGTGGATTGCGCATACTTTGTGAACAGAAAGTGATAGCGTTGATGATTCTT
CATTGGTCAGAAAATTATGAACGGTTTCTTCTATTTTGTCTCTATATACTACGTATAGGAAATGTTTACA
TTTTCGTATTGTTTTCGATTCACTCTATGAATAGTTCTTACTACAATTTTTTTGTCTAAAGAGTAATACT
AGAGATAAACATAAAAAATGTAGAGGTCGAGTTTAGATGCAAGTTCAAGGAGCGAAAGGTGGATGGGTAG
GTTATATAGGGATATAGCACAGAGATATATAGCAAAGAGATACTTTTGAGCAATGTTTGTGGAAGCGGTA
TTCGCAATGGGAAGCTCC
[37 nt withheld, positions 5829-5865]
AGATTGTATAAGCAAATATTTAAATTGTAAGCGTTAATATTTTGTTAAAATTCGCGTTAAATTTTTGTTA
AATCAGCTCATTTTTTAACCAATAGGCCGAAATCGGCAAAATCCCTTATAAATCAAAAGAATAGACCGAG
ATAGGGT
[37 nt withheld, positions 6013-6049]
AAAGAACGTGGACTCCAACGTCAAAGG
[49 nt withheld, positions 6077-6125]
T
[91 nt withheld, positions 6127-6217]
G
[124 nt withheld, positions 6219-6342]
GGGGATCGATCCACTAGTCCA
